Addgene plasmid #209107: pPB-shCtnnd2.1-mCherry-CAAX
Purpose: Membrane tethered mCherry shRNA targeting Ctnnd2 N-terminus
Depositing lab: Cagla Eroglu. Depositing organization: Duke University. Publication: delta-Catenin controls astrocyte morphogenesis via layer-specific astrocyte-neuron cadherin interactions. Tan CX, Bindu DS, Hardin EJ, Sakers K, Baumert R, Ramirez JJ, Savage JT, Eroglu C. J Cell Biol. 2023 Nov 6;222(11):e202303138. doi: 10.1083/jcb.202303138. Epub 2023 Sep 14. PubMed 37707499.
Backbone
  Vector backbone: PiggyBack
Growth in bacteria
  Bacterial resistance: Ampicillin, 100 μg/mL
  Growth temperature: 37°C
  Growth strain: NEB Stable
  Copy number: High Copy
Gene/Insert
  Gene/Insert name: shCtnnd2.1
  gRNA/shRNA sequence: ATT​GGA​GGT​GTT​TAA​GCC​TGG
Terms and licenses: Academic/Nonprofit Terms; Industry Terms: Not Available to Industry
How to cite: pPB-shCtnnd2.1-mCherry-CAAX was a gift from Cagla Eroglu (Addgene plasmid # 209107 ; http://n2t.net/addgene:209107 ; RRID:Addgene_209107)
