[The description below was written by a language model from this plasmid's Addgene catalogue record and pLannotate feature annotations shown in this document.]
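Description:
pPB-shCtnnd2.1-mCherry-CAAX is a piggyBac-type transposon plasmid (the backbone is recorded as "PiggyBack") that combines RNA interference with a fluorescent membrane marker. It is maintained in E. coli as a high-copy plasmid through a ColE1/pUC-type origin and selected with ampicillin via the β-lactamase gene. The generated feature table does not annotate the piggyBac terminal repeats, so their positions cannot be read from the record. In such a system, transposon ends would allow a co-supplied transposase to integrate the cargo stably into the host genome.

The payload consists of two divergently oriented expression units. A human U6 RNA polymerase III promoter drives the short hairpin shCtnnd2.1, which the catalogue describes as targeting the N-terminal region of Ctnnd2, the gene encoding δ-catenin. The hairpin itself is not annotated as a feature. On the opposite strand, a CAG-style arrangement (CMV enhancer, chicken β-actin promoter and chimeric β-actin/β-globin intron) drives mCherry, terminated by a rabbit β-globin polyadenylation signal. The CAAX prenylation motif named in the title tethers mCherry to the membrane, so that fine cellular processes of knockdown cells are outlined in red; this short motif is also unannotated.

Flanking the U6 cassette are remnants typical of a lentiviral shRNA vector source, including a Rev fragment, cPPT/CTS and a single loxP site. Backbone leftovers include SV40 ori/poly(A) and lac promoter/operator elements. According to the associated publication title, the construct was used to study δ-catenin in astrocyte morphogenesis. This fits a design in which the cells receiving the hairpin are also the ones labelled for morphological analysis.
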