Features (pLannotate 1.2.2; 25 found; start..end, strand, type, name):
     79..382     -  enhancer       CMV enhancer: human cytomegalovirus immediate early enhancer
    445..516     +  CDS            Rev (fragment): human immunodeficiency virus 1 (HIV-1) Rev protein; rev; enhances nuclear export of unspliced and incompletely spliced viral mRNAs
    566..806     +  promoter       U6 promoter: RNA polymerase III promoter for human U6 snRNA
    911..1028    +  misc_feature   cPPT/CTS: central polypurine tract and central termination sequence of HIV-1
   1072..1088    -  misc_feature   Ad SA (fragment): adenovirus major late transcript splice acceptor (Friedrich and Soriano, 1991)
   1105..1138    +  protein_bind   loxP: Cre-mediated recombination occurs in the 8-bp core sequence (GCATACAT). Cre recombinase
   1535..1639    +  promoter       AmpR promoter: bla
   1640..2500    +  CDS            AmpR: β-lactamase; bla; confers resistance to ampicillin, carbenicillin, and related antibiotics
   2671..3259    +  rep_origin     ori: high-copy-number ColE1/pMB1/pBR322/pUC origin of replication
   3442..3496    +  CDS            lacI (fragment): lac repressor; lacI; The lac repressor binds to the lac operator to inhibit transcription in E. coli. This inhibition can be relieved by adding lactose or isopropyl-β-D-thiogalactopyranoside (IPTG).
   3498..3632    -  polyA_signal   SV40 poly(A) signal: SV40 polyadenylation signal
   3652..3787    -  rep_origin     SV40 ori: SV40 origin of replication
   3811..3833    -  promoter       SV40 promoter (fragment): SV40 enhancer and early promoter
   3840..3879    +  CDS            lacI (fragment): lac repressor; lacI; The lac repressor binds to the lac operator to inhibit transcription in E. coli. This inhibition can be relieved by adding lactose or isopropyl-β-D-thiogalactopyranoside (IPTG).
   3892..3913    +  protein_bind   CAP binding site: CAP binding activates transcription in the presence of cAMP. E. coli catabolite activator protein
   3928..3958    +  promoter       lac promoter: promoter for the E. coli lac operon
   3966..3982    +  protein_bind   lac operator: The lac repressor binds to the lac operator to inhibit transcription in E. coli. This inhibition can be relieved by adding lactose or isopropyl-β-D-thiogalactopyranoside (IPTG). lac repressor encoded by lacI
   4734..4789    -  polyA_signal   β-globin poly(A) signal: rabbit β-globin polyadenylation signal (Gil and Proudfoot, 1987)
   4860..4931    -  CDS            HBB (fragment): HBB_PONPY - Experimental evidence at transcript level: Swiss-Prot protein existence level 2. Involved in oxygen transport from the lung to the various peripheral tissues. From Pongo pygmaeus (Bornean orangutan).
   4958..5665    -  CDS            mCherry: mCherry is a basic (constitutively fluorescent) red fluorescent protein published in 2004, derived from Discosoma sp.. It is reported to be a very rapidly-maturing monomer with low acid sensitivity.
   5666..5697    -  misc_feature   MCS (fragment): multiple cloning site
   5696..5726    -  misc_feature   MCS (fragment): multiple cloning site
   5721..5777    -  CDS            HBB (fragment): HBB_LEPEU - Experimental evidence at protein level: Swiss-Prot protein existence level 1. Involved in oxygen transport from the lung to the various peripheral tissues. From Lepus europaeus (European hare).
   5775..6791    -  intron         chimeric intron: chimera between introns from chicken β-actin and rabbit β-globin
   6792..77      -  promoter       chicken β-actin promoter (across the origin): No description available
>Addgene plasmid #209107 | pPB-shCtnnd2.1-mCherry-CAAX | addgene full sequence | sequence record 416789 | Addgene NGS Result
AATAAATAAATACAAAATTGGGGGTGGGGAGGGGGGGGAGATGGGGAGAGTGAAGCAGAACGTGGGGCTC
ACCTCGACCATGGTAATAGCGATGACTAATACGTAGATGTACTGCCAAGTAGGAAAGTCCCATAAGGTCA
TGTACTGGGCATAATGCCAGGCGGGCCATTTACCGTCATTGACGTCAATAGGGGGCGTACTTGGCATATG
ATACACTTGATGTACTGCCAAGTGGGCAGTTTACCGTAAATACTCCACCCATTGACGTCAATGGAAAGTC
CCTATTGGCGTTACTATGGGAACATACGTCATTATTGACGTCAATGGGCGGGGGTCGTTGGGCGGTCAGC
CAGGCGGGCCATTTACCGTAAGTTATGTAACGCGGAACTCCATATATGGGCTATGAACTAATGACCCCGT
AATTGATTACTATTAATAACTAGTCAGGCCCGAAGGAATAGAAGAAGAAGGTGGAGAGAGAGACAGAGAC
AGATCCATTCGATTAGTGAACGGATCTCGACGGTATCGATCACGAGACTAGCCTCGAGCGGCCGCCCCCT
TCACCGAGGGCCTATTTCCCATGATTCCTTCATATTTGCATATACGATACAAGGCTGTTAGAGAGATAAT
TGGAATTAATTTGACTGTAAACACAAAGATATTAGTACAAAATACGTGACGTAGAAAGTAATAATTTCTT
GGGTAGTTTGCAGTTTTAAAATTATGTTTTAAAATGGACTATCATATGCTTACCGTAACTTGAAAGTATT
TCGATTTCTTGGCTTTATATATCTTGTGGAAAGGACGAAACACCGGCCAGGCTTAAACACCTCCAATCTC
GAGATTGGAGGTGTTTAAGCCTGGTTTTTGAATTCTCGACCTCGAGACAAATGGCAGTATTCATCCACAA
TTTTAAAAGAAAAGGGGGGATTGGGGGGTACAGTGCAGGGGAAAGAATAGTAGACATAATAGCAACAGAC
ATACAAACTAAAGAATTACAAAAACAAATTACAAAAATTCAAAATTTTCGGGTTTATTACAGGGACAGCA
GAGATCCACTTTGGCACTAGTTGGACTACTGCGCCCTACAGATCCCTTAATCGCATAACTTCGTATAGCA
TACATTATACGAAGTTATGCGATTAATAAGTATAATTTGTTTCTATTATGTATAAGTTAAGCTAATTACT
TATTTTATAATACAACATGACTGTTTTTAAAGTACAAAATAAGTTTATTTTTGTAAAAGAGAGAATGTTT
AAAAGTTTTGTTACTTTATAGAAGAAATTTTGAGTTTTTGTTTTTTTTTAATAAATAAATAAACATAAAT
AAATTGTTTGTTGAATTTATTATTAGTATGTAAGTGTAAATATAATAAAACTTAATATCTATTCAAATTA
ATAAATAAACCTCGATATACAGATCGATAAAACACATGCGTCAATTTTACGCATGATTATCTTTAACGTA
CGTCACAATATGATTATCTTTCTAGGGTTAAGTCGACCCAGGTGGCACTTTTCGGGGAAATGTGCGCGGA
ACCCCTATTTGTTTATTTTTCTAAATACATTCAAATATGTATCCGCTCATGAGACAATAACCCTGATAAA
TGCTTCAATAATATTGAAAAAGGAAGAGTATGAGTATTCAACATTTCCGTGTCGCCCTTATTCCCTTTTT
TGCGGCATTTTGCCTTCCTGTTTTTGCTCACCCAGAAACGCTGGTGAAAGTAAAAGATGCTGAAGATCAG
TTGGGTGCACGAGTGGGTTACATCGAACTGGATCTCAACAGCGGTAAGATCCTTGAGAGTTTTCGCCCCG
AAGAACGTTTTCCAATGATGAGCACTTTTAAAGTTCTGCTATGTGGCGCGGTATTATCCCGTATTGACGC
CGGGCAAGAGCAACTCGGTCGCCGCATACACTATTCTCAGAATGACTTGGTTGAGTACTCACCAGTCACA
GAAAAGCATCTTACGGATGGCATGACAGTAAGAGAATTATGCAGTGCTGCCATAACCATGAGTGATAACA
CTGCGGCCAACTTACTTCTGACAACGATCGGAGGACCGAAGGAGCTAACCGCTTTTTTGCACAACATGGG
GGATCATGTAACTCGCCTTGATCGTTGGGAACCGGAGCTGAATGAAGCCATACCAAACGACGAGCGTGAC
ACCACGATGCCTGTAGCAATGGCAACAACGTTGCGCAAACTATTAACTGGCGAACTACTTACTCTAGCTT
CCCGGCAACAATTAATAGACTGGATGGAGGCGGATAAAGTTGCAGGACCACTTCTGCGCTCGGCCCTTCC
GGCTGGCTGGTTTATTGCTGATAAATCTGGAGCCGGTGAGCGTGGGTCTCGCGGTATCATTGCAGCACTG
GGGCCAGATGGTAAGCCCTCCCGTATCGTAGTTATCTACACGACGGGGAGTCAGGCAACTATGGATGAAC
GAAATAGACAGATCGCTGAGATAGGTGCCTCACTGATTAAGCATTGGTAACTGTCAGACCAAGTTTACTC
ATATATACTTTAGATTGATTTAAAACTTCATTTTTAATTTAAAAGGATCTAGGTGAAGATCCTTTTTGAT
AATCTCATGACCAAAATCCCTTAACGTGAGTTTTCGTTCCACTGAGCGTCAGACCCCGTAGAAAAGATCA
AAGGATCTTCTTGAGATCCTTTTTTTCTGCGCGTAATCTGCTGCTTGCAAACAAAAAAACCACCGCTACC
AGCGGTGGTTTGTTTGCCGGATCAAGAGCTACCAACTCTTTTTCCGAAGGTAACTGGCTTCAGCAGAGCG
CAGATACCAAATACTGTTCTTCTAGTGTAGCCGTAGTTAGGCCACCACTTCAAGAACTCTGTAGCACCGC
CTACATACCTCGCTCTGCTAATCCTGTTACCAGTGGCTGCTGCCAGTGGCGATAAGTCGTGTCTTACCGG
GTTGGACTCAAGACGATAGTTACCGGATAAGGCGCAGCGGTCGGGCTGAACGGGGGGTTCGTGCACACAG
CCCAGCTTGGAGCGAACGACCTACACCGAACTGAGATACCTACAGCGTGAGCTATGAGAAAGCGCCACGC
TTCCCGAAGGGAGAAAGGCGGACAGGTATCCGGTAAGCGGCAGGGTCGGAACAGGAGAGCGCACGAGGGA
GCTTCCAGGGGGAAACGCCTGGTATCTTTATAGTCCTGTCGGGTTTCGCCACCTCTGACTTGAGCGTCGA
TTTTTGTGATGCTCGTCAGGGGGGCGGAGCCTATGGAAAAACGCCAGCAACGCGGCCTTTTTACGGTTCC
TGGCCTTTTGCTGGCCTTTTGCTCACATGTTCTTTCCTGCGTTATCCCCTGATTCTGTGGATAACCGTAT
TACCGCCTTTGAGTGAGCTGATACCGCTCGCCGCAGCCGAACGACCGAGCGCAGCGAGTCAGTGAGCGAG
GAAGCGGAAGAGCGCCCAATACGCAAACCGCCTCTCCCCGCGCGTTGGCCGATTCATTAATGCAGCGGAT
CCAGACATGATAAGATACATTGATGAGTTTGGACAAACCACAACTAGAATGCAGTGAAAAAAATGCTTTA
TTTGTGAAATTTGTGATGCTATTGCTTTATTTGTAACCATTATAAGCTGCAATAAACAAGTTAGCTTTTT
GCAAAAGCCTAGGCCTCCAAAAAAGCCTCCTCACTACTTCTGGAATAGCTCAGAGGCCGAGGCGGCCTCG
GCCTCTGCATAAATAAAAAAAATTAGTCAGCCATGGGGCGGAGAATGGGCGGAACTGGGCGGAGTTAGGG
GCGGGATGGGCGGAGTTAGGGGCGGGACTATGGTTGCTGACTTATTGAGATGCGGATCCGCTGGCACGAC
AGGTTTCCCGACTGGAAAGCGGGCAGTGAGCGCAACGCAATTAATGTGAGTTAGCTCACTCATTAGGCAC
CCCAGGCTTTACACTTTATGCTTCCGGCTCGTATGTTGTGTGGAATTGTGAGCGGATAACAATTTCACAC
AGGAAACAGCTATGACCATGATTACGCCAAGCTTTTAACCCTAGAAAGATAGTCTGCGTAAAATTGACGC
ATGCATTCTTGAAATATTGCTCTCTCTTTCTAAATAGCGCGAATCCGTCGCTGTGCATTTAGGACATCTC
AGTCGCCGCTTGGAGCTCCCGTGAGGCGTGCTTGTCAATGCGGTAAGTGTCACTGATTTTGAACTATAAC
GACCGCGTGAGTCAAAATGACGCATGATTATCTTTTACGTGACTTTTAAGATTTAACTCATACGATAATT
ATATTGTTATTTCATGTTCTACTTACGTGATAACTTATTATATATATATTTTCTTGTTATAGATATCGTG
ACTAATATATAATAAAAGCATTACACGTCTTGAGCGATTGTGTAGGCTGGAGCTCTGCAGGTCGAGGGAT
CTCCATAAGAGAAGAGGGACAGCTATGACTGGGAGTAGTCAGGAGAGGAGGAAAAATCTGGCTAGTAAAA
CATGTAAGGAAAATTTTAGGGATGTTAAAGAAAAAAATAACACAAAACAAAATATAAAAAAAATCTAACC
TCAAGTCAAGGCTTTTCTATGGAATAAGGAATGGACAGCAGGGGGCTGTTTCATATACTGATGACCTCTT
TATAGCCAACCTTTGTTCATGGCAGCCAGCATATGGGCATATGTTGCCAAACTCTAAACCAAATACTCAT
TCTGATGTTTTAAATGATTTGCCCTCCCATATGTCCTTCCGAGTGAGAGACACAAAAAATTCCAACACAC
TATTGCAATGAAAATAAATTTCCTTTATTAGCCAGAAGTCAGATGCTCAAGGGGCTTCATGATGTCCCCA
TAATTTTTGGCAGAGGGAAAAAGATCTCAGTGGTATTTGTGAGCCAGGGCATTGGCCACACCAGCCACCA
CCTTCTGATAGGCAGCCTGCACCTGAGGAGTGCGGCCGCTTACAGGATGATGCAGCACTTGTACAGCTCG
TCCATGCCGCCGGTGGAGTGGCGGCCCTCGGCGCGTTCGTACTGTTCCACGATGGTGTAGTCCTCGTTGT
GGGAGGTGATGTCCAACTTGATGTTGACGTTGTAGGCGCCGGGCAGCTGCACGGGCTTCTTGGCCTTGTA
GGTGGTCTTGACCTCAGCGTCGTAGTGGCCGCCGTCCTTCAGCTTCAGCCTCTGCTTGATCTCGCCCTTC
AGGGCGCCGTCCTCGGGGTACATCCGCTCGGAGGAGGCCTCCCAGCCCATGGTCTTCTTCTGCATTACGG
GGCCGTCGGAGGGGAAGTTGGTGCCGCGCAGCTTCACCTTGTAGATGAACTCGCCGTCCTGCAGGGAGGA
GTCCTGGGTCACGGTCACCACGCCGCCGTCCTCGAAGTTCATCACGCGCTCCCACTTGAAGCCCTCGGGG
AAGGACAGCTTCAAGTAGTCGGGGATGTCGGCGGGGTGCTTCACGTAGGCCTTGGAGCCGTACATGAACT
GAGGGGACAGGATGTCCCAGGCGAAGGGCAGGGGGCCACCCTTGGTCACCTTCAGCTTGGCGGTCTGGGT
GCCCTCGTAGGGGCGGCCCTCGCCCTCGCCCTCGATCTCGAACTCGTGGCCGTTCACGGAGCCCTCCATG
TGCACCTTGAAGCGCATGAACTCCTTGATGATGGCCATGTTATCCTCCTCGCCCTTGCTCACCATAAGCT
TGAGCTCGAGATCTGAGTCCGGTAGCGGGCCCGCGGTACCGTCGACTGCAGAATTCTTTGCCAAAATGAT
GAGACAGCACAATAACCAGCACGTTGCCCAGGAGCTGTAGGAAAAAGAAGAAGGCATGAACATGGTTAGC
AGAGGCTCTAGAGCCGCCGGTCACACGCCAGAAGCCGAACCCCGCCCTGCCCCGTCCCCCCCGAAGGCAG
CCGTCCCCCCGCGGACAGCCCCGAGGCTGGAGAGGGAGAAGGGGACGGCGGCGCGGCGACGCACGAAGGC
CCTCCCCGCCCATTTCCTTCCTGCCGGCGCCGCACCGCTTCGCCCCGCGCCCGCTAGAGGGGGTGCGGCG
GCGCCTCCCAGATTTCGGCTCCGCACAGATTTGGGACAAAGGAAGTCCCTGCGCCCTCTCGCACGATTAC
CATAAAAGGCAATGGCTGCGGCTCGCCGCGCCTCGACAGCCGCCGGCGCTCCGGGGGCCGCCGCGCCCCT
CCCCCGAGCCCTCCCCGGCCCGAGGCGGCCCCGCCCCGCCCGGCACCCCCACCTGCCGCCACCCCCCGCC
CGGCACGGCGAGCCCCGCGCCACGCCCCGTACGGAGCCCCGCACCCGAAGCCGGGCCGTGCTCAGCAACT
CGGGGAGGGGGGTGCAGGGGGGGTTGCAGCCCGACCGACGCGCCCACACCCCCTGCTCACCCCCCCACGC
ACACACCCCGCACGCAGCCTTTGTTCCCCTCGCAGCCCCCCCCGCACCGCGGGGCACCGCCCCCGGCCGC
GCTCCCCTCGCGCACACTGCGGAGCGCACAAAGCCCCGCGCCGCGCCCGCAGCGCTCACAGCCGCCGGGC
AGCGCGGAGCCGCACGCGGCGCTCCCCACGCACACACACACGCACGCACCCCCCGAGCCGCTCCCCCCGC
ACAAAGGGCCCTCCCGGAGCCCCTCAAGGCTTTCACGCAGCCACAGAAAAGAAACAAGCCGTCATTAAAC
CAAGCGCTAATTACAGCCCGGAGGAGAAGGGCCGTCCCGCCCGCTCACCTGTGGGAGTAACGCGGTCAGT
CAGAGCCGGGGCGGGCGGCGCGAGGCGGCGGCGGAGCGGGGCACGGGGCGAAGGCAGCGCGCAGCGACTC
CCGCCCGCCGCGCGCTTCGCTTTTTATAGGGCCGCCGCCGCCGCCGCCTCGCCATAAAAGGAAACTTTCG
GAGCGCGCCGCTCTGATTGGCTGCCGCCGCACCTCTCCGCCTCGCCCCGCCCCGCCCCTCGCCCCGCCCC
GCCCCGCCTGGCGCGCGCCCCCCCCCCCCCCCCGCCCCCATCGCTGCACAAAATAATTAAAA
